>Addgene plasmid #161571 | pJM612 EF1α TC 3xFLAG-FRB-FGFR4-PRS(M)-(GS)-NLS-VP64-ZF1 in TUPV3 | addgene full sequence | sequence record 317637 | Addgene NGS Result
GCTCCGGTGCCCGTCAGTGGGCAGAGCGCACATCGCCCACAGTCCCCGAGAAGTTGGGGGGAGGGGTCGG
CAATTGAACCGGTGCCTAGAGAAGGTGGCGCGGGGTAAACTGGGAAAGTGATGTCGTGTACTGGCTCCGC
CTTTTTCCCGAGGGTGGGGGAGAACCGTATATAAGTGCAGTAGTCGCCGTGAACGTTCTTTTTCGCAACG
GGTTTGCCGCCAGAACACAGGTAAGTGCCGTGTGTGGTTCCCGCGGGCCTGGCCTCTTTACGGGTTATGG
CCCTTGCGTGCCTTGAATTACTTCCACGCCCCTGGCTGCAGTACGTGATTCTTGATCCCGAGCTTCGGGT
TGGAAGTGGGTGGGAGAGTTCGAGGCCTTGCGCTTAAGGAGCCCCTTCGCCTCGTGCTTGAGTTGAGGCC
TGGCTTGGGCGCTGGGGCCGCCGCGTGCGAATCTGGTGGCACCTTCGCGCCTGTCTCGCTGCTTTCGATA
AGTCTCTAGCCATTTAAAATTTTTGATGACCTGCTGCGACGCTTTTTTTCTGGCAAGATAGTCTTGTAAA
TGCGGGCCAAGATCTGCACACTGGTATTTCGGTTTTTGGGGCCGCGGGCGGCGACGGGGCCCGTGCGTCC
CAGCGCACATGTTCGGCGAGGCGGGGCCTGCGAGCGCGGCCACCGAGAATCGGACGGGGGTAGTCTCAAG
CTGGCCGGCCTGCTCTGGTGCCTGGCCTCGCGCCGCCGTGTATCGCCCCGCCCTGGGCGGCAAGGCTGGC
CCGGTCGGCACCAGTTGCGTGAGCGGAAAGATGGCCGCTTCCCGGCCCTGCTGCAGGGAGCTCAAAATGG
AGGACGCGGCGCTCGGGAGAGCGGGCGGGTGAGTCACCCACACAAAGGAAAAGGGCCTTTCCGTCCTCAG
CCGTCGCTTCATGTGACTCCACGGAGTACCGGGCGCCGTCCAGGCACCTCGATTAGTTCTCGAGCTTTTG
GAGTACGTCGTCTTTAGGTTGGGGGGAGGGGTTTTATGCGATGGAGTTTCCCCACACTGAGTGGGTGGAG
ACTGAAGTTAGGCCAGCTTGGCACTTGATGTAATTCTCCTTGGAATTTGCCCTTTTTGAGTTTGGATCTT
GGTTCATTCTCAAGCCTCAGACAGTGGTTCAAAGTTTTTTTCTTCCATTTCAGGTGTCGTGAGAGCTCGT
TTAGTGAACCGTCAGATCGCCTGGAGACGCCATCCACGCTGTTTTGACCTCCATAGAAGAGAACGGGACC
GATCCAAATTCTCGAGGCTAGCGCCATCATGTGCCGAGCCATCTCTCTTAGGCGCTTGCTGCTGCTGCTG
CTGCAGCTGTCACAACTCCTAGCTGTCACTCAAGGGGATTACAAGGATCACGATGGGGATTACAAAGATC
ATGACATTGACTACAAGGATGACGATGATAAGATGCTCGAGATGTGGCATGAAGGCCTGGAAGAGGCATC
TCGTTTGTACTTTGGGGAAAGGAACGTGAAAGGCATGTTTGAGGTGCTGGAGCCCTTGCATGCTATGATG
GAACGGGGCCCCCAGACTCTGAAGGAAACATCCTTTAATCAGGCCTATGGTCGAGATTTAATGGAGGCCC
AAGAGTGGTGCAGGAAGTACATGAAATCAGGGAATGTCAAGGACCTCCTCCAAGCCTGGGACCTCTATTA
TCATGTGTTCCGACGAATCTCAAAGACTAGAGGAGGATCTGGAGGCTCTGGGGGTTCAGGCGGATCAGGA
GGCAGTGGCGGGTCAACCGGTATTATACTGTATGCTAGTGGCAGTCTGGCATTGGCAGTCCTCCTGCTGC
TCGCCGGGTTGGAGAACCTGTATTTTCAGATGGGATCTCCTAAGAAAAAGCGCAAAGTCGGTATCCATGG
CGTTCCCGGATCAGACGCATTGGACGATTTTGATCTGGATATGCTGGGAAGTGACGCCCTCGATGATTTT
GACCTTGACATGCTTGGTTCGGATGCCCTTGATGACTTTGACCTCGACATGCTCGGCAGTGACGCCCTTG
ATGATTTCGACCTGGACATGCTGATTAACTCTAGAAGTTCCGGATCTTCTGGTTCTGGTTCTGGTTCAGG
ATCCGGTACCGGTGGAGCTAGACCCGGGGAGCGCCCCTTCCAGTGTCGCATTTGCATGCGGAACTTTTCG
CGCCAGGACAGGCTTGACAGGCATACCCGTACTCATACCGGTGAAAAACCGTTTCAGTGTCGGATCTGTA
TGCGAAATTTCTCCCAGAAGGAGCACTTGGCGGGGCATCTACGTACGCACACCGGCGAGAAGCCATTCCA
ATGCCGAATATGCATGCGCAACTTCAGTCGCCGCGACAACCTGAACCGGCACCTAAAAACCCACCTGAGA
GGATCTTAAGCGGCCGCTCGAGTCTAGAGGGCCCGTTTAAACCCGCTGATCAGCCTCGACTGTGCCTTCT
AGTTGCCAGCCATCTGTTGTTTGCCCCTCCCCCGTGCCTTCCTTGACCCTGGAAGGTGCCACTCCCACTG
TCCTTTCCTAATAAAATGAGGAAATTGCATCGCATTGTCTGAGTAGGTGTCATTCTATTCTGGGGGGTGG
GGTGGGGCAGGACAGCAAGGGGGAGGATTGGGAAGTCAATAGCAGGCATGCTGGGGATGCGGTGGGCTCT
ATGGCTTCTGAGGCAGGTCGAAGAGACTGCCCGACACATCTTAGTGAGCGCATCGCGATAAGCTCTAGAG
GGACAGCCCCCCCCCAAAGCCCCCAGGGATGTAATTACGTCCCTCCCCCGCTAGGGGGCAGCAGCGAGCC
GCCCGGGGCTCCGCTCCGGTCCGGCGCTCCCCCCGCATCCCCGAGCCGGCAGCGTGCGGGGACAGCCCGG
GCACGGGGAAGGTGGCACGGGATCGCTTTCCTCTGAACGCTTCTCGCTGCTCTTTGAGCCTGCAGACACC
TGGGGGGATACGGGGAAAAAGCTTTAGGCTGAAAGAGAGATTTAGAATGACAGAATCATAGAACGGCCTG
CGTACGGATGGGGCTCTAGCTCTAGAGCTTGATATCGAATTCCTGCAGCCCCGCTAGAGGGACAGCCCCC
CCCCAAAGCCCCCAGGGATGTAATTACGTCCCTCCCCCGCTAGGGGGCAGCAGCGAGCCGCCCGGGGCTC
CGCTCCGGTCCGGCGCTCCCCCCGCATCCCCGAGCCGGCAGCGTGCGGGGACAGCCCGGGCACGGGGAAG
GTGGCACGGGATCGCTTTCCTCTGAACGCTTCTCGCTGCTCTTTGAGCCTGCAGACACCTGGGGGGATAC
GGGGAAAAAGCTTTAGGCTGAAAGAGAGATTTAGAATGACAGAATCATAGAACGGCCTGGGCGCGCCTGG
TGGCGAACGATCAACAGACGGGAGAGGTTACAAGTCTTCGCTGACAGCGACCGGACTCTAGGGGGTATCC
CC
[124 nt withheld, positions 3433-3556]
C
[91 nt withheld, positions 3558-3648]
A
[49 nt withheld, positions 3650-3698]
CCTTTGACGTTGGAGTCCACGTTCTTT
[37 nt withheld, positions 3726-3762]
ACCCTATCTCGGTCTATTCTTTTGATTTATAAGGGATTTTGCCGATTTCGGCCTATTGGTTAAAAAATGA
GCTGATTTAACAAAAATTTAACGCGAATTAATTCTGTGGAATGTGTGTCAGTTAGGCTCAATTAGTCAGC
AACCATAGTCCCGCCCCTAACTCCGCCCATCCCGCCCCTAACTCCGCCCAGTTCCGCCCATTCTCCGCCC
CATGGCTGACTAATTTTTTTTATTTATGCAGAGGCCGAGGCCGCCTCTGCCTCTGAGCTATTCCAGAAGT
AGTGAGGAGGCTTTTTTGGAGGCCTAGGCTTTTGCAAAAAGCTCCCGGGAGCTTGTATATCCATTTTCGG
AGGTTGGGCTTCGGAATCGTTTTCCGGGACGCCGGCTGGATGATCCTCCAGCGCGGGGATCTCATGCTGG
AGTTCTTCGCCCACCCCAACTTGTTTATTGCAGCTTATAATGGTTACAAATAAAGCAATAGCATCACAAA
TTTCACAAATAAAGCATTTTTTTCACTGCATTCTAGTTGTGGTTTGTCCAAACTCATCAATGTATCTTAT
CATGTCTGTATACCGTCGACCTCTAGCTAGAGCTTGGCGTAATCATGGTCATAGCTGTTTCCTGTGTGAA
ATTGTTATCCGCTCACAATTCCACACAACATACGAGCCGGAAGCATAAAGTGTAAAGCCTGGGGTGCCTA
ATGAGTGAGCTAACTCACATTAATTGCGTTGCGCTCACTGCCCGCTTTCCAGTCGGGAAACCTGTCGTGC
CAGCTGCATTAATGAATCGGCCAACGCGCGGGGAGAGGCGGTTTGCGTATTGGGCGCTCTTCCGCTTCCT
CGCTCACTGACTCGCTGCGCTCGGTCGTTCGGCTGCGGCGAGCGGTATCAGCTCACTCAAAGGCGGTAAT
ACGGTTATCCACAGAATCAGGGGATAACGCAGGAAAGAACATGTGAGCAAAAGGCCAGCAAAAGGCCAGG
AACCGTAAAAAGGCCGCGTTGCTGGCGTTTTTCCATAGGCTCCGCCCCCCTGACGAGCATCACAAAAATC
GACGCTCAAGTCAGAGGTGGCGAAACCCGACAGGACTATAAAGATACCAGGCGTTTCCCCCTGGAAGCTC
CCTCGTGCGCTCTCCTGTTCCGACCCTGCCGCTTACCGGATACCTGTCCGCCTTTCTCCCTTCGGGAAGC
GTGGCGCTTTCTCATAGCTCACGCTGTAGGTATCTCAGTTCGGTGTAGGTCGTTCGCTCCAAGCTGGGCT
GTGTGCACGAACCCCCCGTTCAGCCCGACCGCTGCGCCTTATCCGGTAACTATCGTCTTGAGTCCAACCC
GGTAAGACACGACTTATCGCCACTGGCAGCAGCCACTGGTAACAGGATTAGCAGAGCGAGGTATGTAGGC
GGTGCTACAGAGTTCTTGAAGTGGTGGCCTAACTACGGCTACACTAGAAGAACAGTATTTGGTATCTGCG
CTCTGCTGAAGCCAGTTACCTTCGGAAAAAGAGTTGGTAGCTCTTGATCCGGCAAACAAACCACCGCTGG
TAGCGGTGGTTTTTTTGTTTGCAAGCAGCAGATTACGCGCAGAAAAAAAGGATCTCAAGAAGATCCTTTG
ATCTTTTCTACGGGGTCTGACGCTCAGTGGAACGAAAACTCACGTTAAGGGATTTTGGTCATGAGATTAT
CAAAAAGGATCTTCACCTAGATCCTTTTAAATTAAAAATGAAGTTTTAAATCAATCTAAAGTATATATGA
GTAAACTTGGTCTGACAGTTACCAATGCTTAATCAGTGAGGCACCTATCTCAGCGATCTGTCTATTTCGT
TCATCCATAGTTGCCTGACTCCCCGTCGTGTAGATAACTACGATACGGGAGGGCTTACCATCTGGCCCCA
GTGCTGCAATGATACCGCGAGATCCACGCTCACCGGCTCCAGATTTATCAGCAATAAACCAGCCAGCCGG
AAGGGCCGAGCGCAGAAGTGGTCCTGCAACTTTATCCGCCTCCATCCAGTCTATTAATTGTTGCCGGGAA
GCTAGAGTAAGTAGTTCGCCAGTTAATAGTTTGCGCAACGTTGTTGCCATTGCTACAGGCATCGTGGTGT
CACGCTCGTCGTTTGGTATGGCTTCATTCAGCTCCGGTTCCCAACGATCAAGGCGAGTTACATGATCCCC
CATGTTGTGCAAAAAAGCGGTTAGCTCCTTCGGTCCTCCGATCGTTGTCAGAAGTAAGTTGGCCGCAGTG
TTATCACTCATGGTTATGGCAGCACTGCATAATTCTCTTACTGTCATGCCATCCGTAAGATGCTTTTCTG
TGACTGGTGAGTACTCAACCAAGTCATTCTGAGAATAGTGTATGCGGCGACCGAGTTGCTCTTGCCCGGC
GTCAATACGGGATAATACCGCGCCACATAGCAGAACTTTAAAAGTGCTCATCATTGGAAAACGTTCTTCG
GGGCGAAAACTCTCAAGGATCTTACCGCTGTTGAGATCCAGTTCGATGTAACCCACTCGTGCACCCAACT
GATCTTCAGCATCTTTTACTTTCACCAGCGTTTCTGGGTGAGCAAAAACAGGAAGGCAAAATGCCGCAAA
AAAGGGAATAAGGGCGACACGGAAATGTTGAATACTCATACTCTTCCTTTTTCAATATTATTGAAGCATT
TATCAGGGTTATTGTCTCATGAGCGGATACATATTTGAATGTATTTAGAAAAATAAACAAATAGGGGTTC
CGCGCACATTTCCCCGAAAAGTGCCACCTGACGTCGACGGATCGGGAGATCGAAGACGGACTAAATAGTA
GTTCAGACGCCGTTAAGCGCAAGATCTGGGGAGGTCGCTGAGTAGTGCGCGAGCAAAATTTAAGCTACAA
CAAGGCAAGGCTTGACCGACAATTGCATGAAGAATCTGCTTAGGGTTAGGCGTTTTGCGCTGCTTCGCGA
TGTACGGGCCAGATATACGCGTGAGTAATTCATACAAAAGGACTCGCCCCTGCCTTGGGGAATCCCAGGG
ACCGTCGTTAAACTCCCACTAACGTAGAACCCAGAGATCGCTGCGTTCCCGCCCCCTCACCCGCCCGCTC
TCGTCATCACTGAGGTGGAGAAGAGCATGCGTGAG
Features (pLannotate 1.2.2; 22 found; start..end, strand, type, name):
     19..230     +  promoter       EF-1α core promoter: core promoter for human elongation factor EF-1α
    231..344     +  intron         EF-1α intron A (fragment): intron upstream of the start codon of human EF-1α
    970..1173    +  intron         EF-1α intron A: truncated intron upstream of the start codon of human EF-1α
   1182..1216    +  promoter       TRE3GV promoter (fragment): 3rd-generation Tet-responsive promoter that can be activated by binding of Tet-On® 3G, optimized for retroviral and lentiviral vectors
   1289..1366    +  CDS            Cd4 (fragment): CD4_MOUSE - Experimental evidence at protein level: Swiss-Prot protein existence level 1. Integral membrane glycoprotein that plays an essential role in the immune response and serves multiple functions in responses against both external and internal offenses. In T-cells, functions primarily as a coreceptor for MHC class II molecule:peptide complex. The antigens presented by class II peptides are derived from extracellular proteins while class I peptides are derived from cytosolic proteins. Interacts simultaneously with the T-cell receptor (TCR) and the MHC class II presented by antigen presen
   1388..1428    +  CDS            3xFLAG (fragment): three tandem FLAG® epitope tags, followed by an enterokinase cleavage site
   1439..1705    +  CDS            FRB*: T2098L mutant of FKBP-rapamycin binding domain of human FRAP binds synthetic ligands such as AP21967
   2024..2040    +  CDS            VP96 (fragment): 6 tandem repeats of the minimal activation domain of herpes simplex virus VP16 (Cheng et al., 2013)
   2440..2551    +  polyA_signal   bGH poly(A) signal: bovine growth hormone polyadenylation signal
   3036..3061    -  misc_feature   MCS (fragment): pBluescript multiple cloning site
   3433..3861    +  rep_origin     f1 ori (sequence partly withheld): f1 bacteriophage origin of replication; arrow indicates direction of (+) strand synthesis
   3866..3888    +  promoter       SV40 promoter (fragment): SV40 enhancer and early promoter
   3889..4080    +  promoter       SV40 promoter: SV40 early promoter
   4107..4205    +  CDS            ble (fragment): BLE_KLEPN - Experimental evidence at protein level: Swiss-Prot protein existence level 1. Binding protein with a strong affinity to the bleomycin family of antibiotics. Binds to CL990; an antimitotic-antibiotic compound. From Klebsiella pneumoniae.
   4200..4321    +  polyA_signal   SV40 poly(A) signal: SV40 polyadenylation signal
   4394..4410    -  protein_bind   lac operator: The lac repressor binds to the lac operator to inhibit transcription in E. coli. This inhibition can be relieved by adding lactose or isopropyl-β-D-thiogalactopyranoside (IPTG). lac repressor encoded by lacI
   4418..4448    -  promoter       lac promoter: promoter for the E. coli lac operon
   4463..4484    -  protein_bind   CAP binding site: CAP binding activates transcription in the presence of cAMP. E. coli catabolite activator protein
   4497..4589    -  CDS            lacI (fragment): lac repressor; lacI; The lac repressor binds to the lac operator to inhibit transcription in E. coli. This inhibition can be relieved by adding lactose or isopropyl-β-D-thiogalactopyranoside (IPTG).
   4772..5360    -  rep_origin     ori: high-copy-number ColE1/pMB1/pBR322/pUC origin of replication
   5531..6391    -  CDS            AmpR: β-lactamase; bla; confers resistance to ampicillin, carbenicillin, and related antibiotics
   6392..6496    -  promoter       AmpR promoter: bla
