[The description below was written by a language model from this plasmid's Addgene catalogue record and pLannotate feature annotations shown in this document.]
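Description:
pJM612 is a 6.9 kb mammalian expression plasmid built in the TUPV3 backbone, a synthetic-biology vector derived from an EF1α EBFP2-P2A-BlastR parent whose coding region was replaced here using NheI and NotI sites. It is propagated in E. coli at high copy through a ColE1/pUC-type origin with ampicillin selection (AmpR with its own bla promoter). It also carries an f1 phage origin and remnants of lac regulatory elements. Downstream of an SV40 early promoter the annotation detects only a short fragment of a bleomycin-resistance gene followed by an SV40 poly(A) signal, so the record does not support a functional mammalian selection marker.

The payload is a fully synthetic fusion protein expressed constitutively from the human EF1α promoter with its intron A, and terminated by a bGH polyadenylation signal. As named, the "TC" chain consists of an N-terminal 3xFLAG epitope, an FRB rapamycin-binding domain, an FGFR4-derived segment, a PRS(M) element, a glycine-serine linker, a nuclear localisation signal, the VP64 transcriptional activation domain and a zinc-finger DNA-binding domain (ZF1). The feature table confirms the FLAG tag, an FRB domain matching the T2098L variant that accepts rapamycin analogues, and a VP16-repeat motif. It also shows a short mouse CD4 fragment ahead of the tag, probably a signal peptide directing membrane insertion. The record does not define TC, PRS(M) or the role of the FGFR4 portion. The layout suggests a ligand-responsive, membrane-tethered chain from which the VP64-ZF1 synthetic transcription factor could be released to drive a ZF1-responsive promoter, but that is an inference. The plasmid was deposited with work on model-guided design of mammalian genetic programs.
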