Addgene plasmid #161571: pJM612 EF1α TC 3xFLAG-FRB-FGFR4-PRS(M)-(GS)-NLS-VP64-ZF1 in TUPV3
Purpose: Constitutive expression of TC 3xFLAG-FRB-FGFR4-PRS(M)-(GS)-NLS-VP64-ZF1 under the EF1α promoter
Depositing lab: Joshua Leonard. Depositing organization: Northwestern University. Publication: Model-guided design of mammalian genetic programs. Muldoon JJ, Kandula V, Hong M, Donahue PS, Boucher JD, Bagheri N, Leonard JN. Sci Adv. 2021 Feb 19;7(8). pii: 7/8/eabe9375. doi: 10.1126/sciadv.abe9375. Print 2021 Feb. PubMed 33608279.
Backbone
  Vector backbone: pJM452 EF1α EBFP2-P2A-BlastR (TUPV3)
  Vector type: Mammalian Expression, Synthetic Biology
Growth in bacteria
  Bacterial resistance: Ampicillin, 100 μg/mL
  Growth temperature: 37°C
  Growth strain: DH5alpha
  Copy number: High Copy
Gene/Insert
  Gene/Insert name: TC 3xFLAG-FRB-FGFR4-PRS(M)-(GS)-NLS-VP64-ZF1
  Species: Synthetic
  Promoter: EF1α
  Tag / fusion protein: 3x-FLAG (N terminal on insert)
  Cloning method: Restriction Enzyme; 5′ cloning site NheI (not destroyed); 3′ cloning site NotI (not destroyed)
  Sequencing primers: 5′ CCATTTCAGGTGTCGTGAGAGCTC; 3′ CAGTGGGAGTGGCACCTTCC
Terms and licenses: Academic/Nonprofit Terms; Industry Terms: Not Available to Industry
How to cite: pJM612 EF1α TC 3xFLAG-FRB-FGFR4-PRS(M)-(GS)-NLS-VP64-ZF1 in TUPV3 was a gift from Joshua Leonard (Addgene plasmid # 161571 ; http://n2t.net/addgene:161571 ; RRID:Addgene_161571)
