>Addgene plasmid #161571 | pJM612 EF1α TC 3xFLAG-FRB-FGFR4-PRS(M)-(GS)-NLS-VP64-ZF1 in TUPV3 | depositor partial sequence | sequence record 313040 | TC 3xFLAG-FRB-FGFR4-PRS(M)-(GS)-NLS-VP64-ZF1 gene
ATGTGCCGAGCCATCTCTCTTAGGCGCTTGCTGCTGCTGCTGCTGCAGCTGTCACAACTCCTAGCTGTCA
CTCAAGGGGATTACAAGGATCACGATGGGGATTACAAAGATCATGACATTGACTACAAGGATGACGATGA
TAAGATGCTCGAGATGTGGCATGAAGGCCTGGAAGAGGCATCTCGTTTGTACTTTGGGGAAAGGAACGTG
AAAGGCATGTTTGAGGTGCTGGAGCCCTTGCATGCTATGATGGAACGGGGCCCCCAGACTCTGAAGGAAA
CATCCTTTAATCAGGCCTATGGTCGAGATTTAATGGAGGCCCAAGAGTGGTGCAGGAAGTACATGAAATC
AGGGAATGTCAAGGACCTCCTCCAAGCCTGGGACCTCTATTATCATGTGTTCCGACGAATCTCAAAGACT
AGAGGAGGATCTGGAGGCTCTGGGGGTTCAGGCGGATCAGGAGGCAGTGGCGGGTCAACCGGTATTATAC
TGTATGCTAGTGGCAGTCTGGCATTGGCAGTCCTCCTGCTGCTCGCCGGGTTGGAGAACCTGTATTTTCA
GATGGGATCTCCTAAGAAAAAGCGCAAAGTCGGTATCCATGGCGTTCCCGGATCAGACGCATTGGACGAT
TTTGATCTGGATATGCTGGGAAGTGACGCCCTCGATGATTTTGACCTTGACATGCTTGGTTCGGATGCCC
TTGATGACTTTGACCTCGACATGCTCGGCAGTGACGCCCTTGATGATTTCGACCTGGACATGCTGATTAA
CTCTAGAAGTTCCGGATCTTCTGGTTCTGGTTCTGGTTCAGGATCCGGTACCGGTGGAGCTAGACCCGGG
GAGCGCCCCTTCCAGTGTCGCATTTGCATGCGGAACTTTTCGCGCCAGGACAGGCTTGACAGGCATACCC
GTACTCATACCGGTGAAAAACCGTTTCAGTGTCGGATCTGTATGCGAAATTTCTCCCAGAAGGAGCACTT
GGCGGGGCATCTACGTACGCACACCGGCGAGAAGCCATTCCAATGCCGAATATGCATGCGCAACTTCAGT
CGCCGCGACAACCTGAACCGGCACCTAAAAACCCACCTGAGAGGATCTTAA
